>Addgene plasmid #222321 | Str-KDEL_SBP-EGFP-LAMP2 | addgene full sequence | sequence record 442325 | Addgene NGS Result
GACGGATCGGGAGATCTCCCGATCCCCTATGGTGCACTCTCAGTACAATCTGCTCTGATGCCGCATAGTT
AAGCCAGTATCTGCTCCCTGCTTGTGTGTTGGAGGTCGCTGAGTAGTGCGCGAGCAAAATTTAAGCTACA
ACAAGGCAAGGCTTGACCGACAATTGCATGAAGAATCTGCTTAGGGTTAGGCGTTTTGCGCTGCTTCGCG
ATGTACGGGCCAGATATACGCGTTGACATTGATTATTGACTAGTTATTAATAGTAATCAATTACGGGGTC
ATTAGTTCATAGCCCATATATGGAGTTCCGCGTTACATAACTTACGGTAAATGGCCCGCCTGGCTGACCG
CCCAACGACCCCCGCCCATTGACGTCAATAATGACGTATGTTCCCATAGTAACGCCAATAGGGACTTTCC
ATTGACGTCAATGGGTGGAGTATTTACGGTAAACTGCCCACTTGGCAGTACATCAAGTGTATCATATGCC
AAGTACGCCCCCTATTGACGTCAATGACGGTAAATGGCCCGCCTGGCATTATGCCCAGTACATGACCTTA
TGGGACTTTCCTACTTGGCAGTACATCTACGTATTAGTCATCGCTATTACCATGGTGATGCGGTTTTGGC
AGTACATCAATGGGCGTGGATAGCGGTTTGACTCACGGGGATTTCCAAGTCTCCACCCCATTGACGTCAA
TGGGAGTTTGTTTTGGCACCAAAATCAACGGGACTTTCCAAAATGTCGTAACAACTCCGCCCCATTGACG
CAAATGGGCGGTAGGCGTGTACGGTGGGAGGTCTATATAAGCAGAGCTCTCTGGCTAACTAGAGAACCCA
CTGCTTACTGGCTTATCGAAATTAATACGACTCACTATAGGGAGACCCAAGCTTGGTACCGAGCTCGGAT
CGATATCTGCGGCCTAGCTAGCGCTTAAGGCCTGTTAACCGGTATGGATGTATGCGTCCGTCTTGCCCTG
TGGCTCCTCTGGGGACTCCTCCTGCACCAGGGCCAGAGCCTCAGCCATAGTCACAGTGAGAAGGCGACAG
GAACCAGCTCGGGCGCCGGTTTAAACGACCCTAGCAAAGACTCAAAAGCTCAGGTGTCCGCTGCCGAGGC
TGGCATTACTGGAACATGGTACAATCAGCTCGGGAGCACCTTTATTGTGACTGCTGGAGCCGATGGAGCC
CTCACCGGAACATACGAATCTGCTGTGGGAAACGCCGAATCACGGTACGTCCTCACTGGCCGATACGATA
GTGCCCCTGCCACCGACGGATCTGGGACTGCCCTGGGATGGACTGTCGCTTGGAAAAACAACTACCGGAA
TGCTCATTCTGCCACAACATGGAGTGGACAGTACGTGGGAGGCGCTGAGGCTAGAATCAATACACAGTGG
CTGCTCACATCTGGCACAACCGAGGCAAATGCTTGGAAATCCACCCTGGTGGGACATGACACATTCACCA
AAGTGAAACCCTCCGCCGCTTCAATCGATGCCGCCAAAAAAGCCGGAGTCAACAACGGCAATCCTCTGGA
TGCCGTCCAGCAGCTCGGACCGAAAGATGAACTGTGAGCGGCCGCATAGATAACTGATCCAGTGTGCTGG
AATTAATTCGCTGTCTGCGAGGGCCAGCTGTTGGGGTGAGTACTCCCTCTCAAAAGCGGGCATGACTTCT
GCGCTAAGATTGTCAGTTTCCAAAAACGAGGAGGATTTGATATTCACCTGGCCCGCGGTGATGCCTTTGA
GGGTGGCCGCGTCCATCTGGTCAGAAAAGACAATCTTTTTGTTGTCAAGCTTGAGGTGTGGCAGGCTTGA
GATCTGGCCATACACTTGAGTGACAATGACATCCACTTTGCCTTTCTCTCCACAGGTGTCCACTCCCAGG
TCCAACTGCAGGTCGAGCATGCATCTAGGGCGGCCAATTCCGCCCCTCTCCCCCCCCCCCTCTCCCTCCC
CCCCCCCTAACGTTACTGGCCGAAGCCGCTTGGAATAAGGCCGGTGTGCGTTTGTCTATATGTTATTTTC
CACCATATTGCCGTCTTTTGGCAATGTGAGGGCCCGGAAACCTGGCCCTGTCTTCTTGACGAGCATTCCT
AGGGGTCTTTCCCCTCTCGCCAAAGGAATGCAAGGTCTGTTGAATGTCGTGAAGGAAGCAGTTCCTCTGG
AAGCTTCTTGAAGACAAACAACGTCTGTAGCGACCCTTTGCAGGCAGCGGAACCCCCCACCTGGCGACAG
GTGCCTCTGCGGCCAAAAGCCACGTGTATAAGATACACCTGCAAAGGCGGCACAACCCCAGTGCCACGTT
GTGAGTTGGATAGTTGTGGAAAGAGTCAAATGGCTCTCCTCAAGCGTATTCAACAAGGGGCTGAAGGATG
CCCAGAAGGTACCCCATTGTATGGGATCTGATCTGGGGCCTCGGTGCACATGCTTTACATGTGTTTAGTC
GAGGTTAAAAAAACGTCTAGGCCCCCCGAACCACGGGGACGTGGTTTTCCTTTGAAAAACACGATGATAA
GCTTGCCACAACCCGGGAGGCGCGCCATGTACAGGATGCAACTCCTGTCTTGCATTGCACTAAGTCTTGC
ACTTGTCACGAATTCCGACGAGAAGACCACTGGTTGGCGAGGTGGACACGTTGTTGAAGGACTGGCTGGG
GAACTTGAACAACTTCGTGCACGACTGGAGCATCACCCACAAGGTCAACGTGAACCACCTGCAGGTGTGA
GCAAGGGCGAGGAGCTGTTCACCGGGGTGGTGCCCATCCTGGTCGAGCTGGACGGCGACGTAAACGGCCA
CAAGTTCAGCGTGTCCGGCGAGGGCGAGGGCGATGCCACCTACGGCAAGCTGACCCTGAAGTTCATCTGC
ACCACCGGCAAGCTGCCCGTGCCCTGGCCCACCCTCGTGACCACCCTGACCTACGGCGTGCAGTGCTTCA
GCCGCTACCCCGACCACATGAAGCAGCACGACTTCTTCAAGTCCGCCATGCCCGAAGGCTACGTCCAGGA
GCGCACCATCTTCTTCAAGGACGACGGCAACTACAAGACCCGCGCCGAGGTGAAGTTCGAGGGCGACACC
CTGGTGAACCGCATCGAGCTGAAGGGCATCGACTTCAAGGAGGACGGCAACATCCTGGGGCACAAGCTGG
AGTACAACTACAACAGCCACAACGTCTATATCATGGCCGACAAGCAGAAGAACGGCATCAAGGTGAACTT
CAAGATCCGCCACAACATCGAGGACGGCAGCGTGCAGCTCGCCGACCACTACCAGCAGAACACCCCCATC
GGCGACGGCCCCGTGCTGCTGCCCGACAACCACTACCTGAGCACCCAGTCCGCCCTGAGCAAAGACCCCA
ACGAGAAGCGCGATCACATGGTCCTGCTGGAGTTCGTGACCGCCGCCGGGATCACTCTCGGCATGGACGA
GCTGTACAAGGGCCGGCCATTGGAACTTAATTTGACAGATTCAGAAAATGCCACTTGCCTTTATGCAAAA
TGGCAGATGAATTTCACAGTTCGCTATGAAACTACAAATAAAACTTATAAAACTGTAACCATTTCAGACC
ATGGCACTGTGACATATAATGGAAGCATTTGTGGGGATGATCAGAATGGTCCCAAAATAGCAGTGCAGTT
CGGACCTGGCTTTTCCTGGATTGCGAATTTTACCAAGGCAGCATCTACTTATTCAATTGACAGCGTCTCA
TTTTCCTACAACACTGGTGATAACACAACATTTCCTGATGCTGAAGATAAAGGAATTCTTACTGTTGATG
AACTTTTGGCCATCAGAATTCCATTGAATGACCTTTTTAGATGCAATAGTTTATCAACTTTGGAAAAGAA
TGATGTTGTCCAACACTACTGGGATGTTCTTGTACAAGCTTTTGTCCAAAATGGCACAGTGAGCACAAAT
GAGTTCCTGTGTGATAAAGACAAAACTTCAACAGTGGCACCCACCATACACACCACTGTGCCATCTCCTA
CTACAACACCTACTCCAAAGGAAAAACCAGAAGCTGGAACCTATTCAGTTAATAATGGCAATGATACTTG
TCTGCTGGCTACCATGGGGCTGCAGCTGAACATCACTCAGGATAAGGTTGCTTCAGTTATTAACATCAAC
CCCAATACAACTCACTCCACAGGCAGCTGCCGTTCTCACACTGCTCTACTTAGACTCAATAGCAGCACCA
TTAAGTATCTAGACTTTGTCTTTGCTGTGAAAAATGAAAACCGATTTTATCTGAAGGAAGTGAACATCAG
CATGTATTTGGTTAATGGCTCCGTTTTCAGCATTGCAAATAACAATCTCAGCTACTGGGATGCCCCCCTG
GGAAGTTCTTATATGTGCAACAAAGAGCAGACTGTTTCAGTGTCTGGAGCATTTCAGATAAATACCTTTG
ATCTAAGGGTTCAGCCTTTCAATGTGACACAAGGAAAGTATTCTACAGCCCAAGAGTGTTCGCTGGATGA
TGACACCATTCTAATCCCAATTATAGTTGGTGCTGGTCTTTCAGGCTTGATTATCGTTATAGTGATTGCT
TACGTAATTGGCAGAAGAAAAAGTTATGCTGGATATCAGACTCTGTAGGACCCAGTTAATTAACTCTAGA
TAACTGATCATAATCAGCCATACCACATTTGTAGAGGTTTTACTTGCTTTAAAAAACCTCCCACACCTCC
CCCTGAACCTGAAACATAAAATGAATGCAATTGTTGTTGTTAACTTGTTTATTGCAGCTTATAATGGTTA
CAAATAAAGCAATAGCATCACAAATTTCACAAATAAAGCATTTTTTTCACTGCATTCTAGTTGTGGTTTG
TCCAAACTCATCAATGTATCTTAACGCGTCGAGTGCATTCTAGTTGTGGTTTGTCCAAACTCATCAATGT
ATCTTATCATGTCTGTATACCGTCGACCTCTAGCTAGAGCTTGGCGTAATCATGGTCATAGCTGTTTCCT
GTGTGAAATTGTTATCCGCTCACAATTCCACACAACATACGAGCCGGAAGCATAAAGTGTAAAGCCTGGG
GTGCCTAATGAGTGAGCTAACTCACATTAATTGCGTTGCGCTCACTGCCCGCTTTCCAGTCGGGAAACCT
GTCGTGCCAGCTGCATTAATGAATCGGCCAACGCGCGGGGAGAGGCGGTTTGCGTATTGGGCGCTCTTCC
GCTTCCTCGCTCACTGACTCGCTGCGCTCGGTCGTTCGGCTGCGGCGAGCGGTATCAGCTCACTCAAAGG
CGGTAATACGGTTATCCACAGAATCAGGGGATAACGCAGGAAAGAACATGTGAGCAAAAGGCCAGCAAAA
GGCCAGGAACCGTAAAAAGGCCGCGTTGCTGGCGTTTTTCCATAGGCTCCGCCCCCCTGACGAGCATCAC
AAAAATCGACGCTCAAGTCAGAGGTGGCGAAACCCGACAGGACTATAAAGATACCAGGCGTTTCCCCCTG
GAAGCTCCCTCGTGCGCTCTCCTGTTCCGACCCTGCCGCTTACCGGATACCTGTCCGCCTTTCTCCCTTC
GGGAAGCGTGGCGCTTTCTCATAGCTCACGCTGTAGGTATCTCAGTTCGGTGTAGGTCGTTCGCTCCAAG
CTGGGCTGTGTGCACGAACCCCCCGTTCAGCCCGACCGCTGCGCCTTATCCGGTAACTATCGTCTTGAGT
CCAACCCGGTAAGACACGACTTATCGCCACTGGCAGCAGCCACTGGTAACAGGATTAGCAGAGCGAGGTA
TGTAGGCGGTGCTACAGAGTTCTTGAAGTGGTGGCCTAACTACGGCTACACTAGAAGAACAGTATTTGGT
ATCTGCGCTCTGCTGAAGCCAGTTACCTTCGGAAAAAGAGTTGGTAGCTCTTGATCCGGCAAACAAACCA
CCGCTGGTAGCGGTGGTTTTTTTGTTTGCAAGCAGCAGATTACGCGCAGAAAAAAAGGATCTCAAGAAGA
TCCTTTGATCTTTTCTACGGGGTCTGACGCTCAGTGGAACGAAAACTCACGTTAAGGGATTTTGGTCATG
AGATTATCAAAAAGGATCTTCACCTAGATCCTTTTAAATTAAAAATGAAGTTTTAAATCAATCTAAAGTA
TATATGAGTAAACTTGGTCTGACAGTTACCAATGCTTAATCAGTGAGGCACCTATCTCAGCGATCTGTCT
ATTTCGTTCATCCATAGTTGCCTGACTCCCCGTCGTGTAGATAACTACGATACGGGAGGGCTTACCATCT
GGCCCCAGTGCTGCAATGATACCGCGAGACCCACGCTCACCGGCTCCAGATTTATCAGCAATAAACCAGC
CAGCCGGAAGGGCCGAGCGCAGAAGTGGTCCTGCAACTTTATCCGCCTCCATCCAGTCTATTAATTGTTG
CCGGGAAGCTAGAGTAAGTAGTTCGCCAGTTAATAGTTTGCGCAACGTTGTTGCCATTGCTACAGGCATC
GTGGTGTCACGCTCGTCGTTTGGTATGGCTTCATTCAGCTCCGGTTCCCAACGATCAAGGCGAGTTACAT
GATCCCCCATGTTGTGCAAAAAAGCGGTTAGCTCCTTCGGTCCTCCGATCGTTGTCAGAAGTAAGTTGGC
CGCAGTGTTATCACTCATGGTTATGGCAGCACTGCATAATTCTCTTACTGTCATGCCATCCGTAAGATGC
TTTTCTGTGACTGGTGAGTACTCAACCAAGTCATTCTGAGAATAGTGTATGCGGCGACCGAGTTGCTCTT
GCCCGGCGTCAATACGGGATAATACCGCGCCACATAGCAGAACTTTAAAAGTGCTCATCATTGGAAAACG
TTCTTCGGGGCGAAAACTCTCAAGGATCTTACCGCTGTTGAGATCCAGTTCGATGTAACCCACTCGTGCA
CCCAACTGATCTTCAGCATCTTTTACTTTCACCAGCGTTTCTGGGTGAGCAAAAACAGGAAGGCAAAATG
CCGCAAAAAAGGGAATAAGGGCGACACGGAAATGTTGAATACTCATACTCTTCCTTTTTCAATATTATTG
AAGCATTTATCAGGGTTATTGTCTCATGAGCGGATACATATTTGAATGTATTTAGAAAAATAAACAAATA
GGGGTTCCGCGCACATTTCCCCGAAAAGTGCCACCTGACGTC
Features (pLannotate 1.2.2; 22 found; start..end, strand, type, name):
     28..80      -  misc_feature   bom (fragment): basis of mobility region from pBR322
    235..614     +  enhancer       CMV enhancer: human cytomegalovirus immediate early enhancer
    615..818     +  promoter       CMV promoter: human cytomegalovirus (CMV) immediate early promoter
    814..847     +  LTR            5' LTR (truncated) (fragment): truncated 5' long terminal repeat (LTR) from HIV-1
    863..881     +  promoter       T7 promoter: promoter for bacteriophage T7 RNA polymerase
    954..1067    +  CDS            STIM1 (fragment): STIM1_HUMAN - Also known as GOK From Homo sapiens (Human).
   1053..1553    +  CDS            SAV_STRAV (fragment): Experimental evidence at protein level: Swiss-Prot protein existence level 1. The biological function of streptavidin is not known. Forms a strong non-covalent specific complex with biotin (one molecule of biotin per subunit of streptavidin). From Streptomyces avidinii.
   1646..1875    +  intron         chimeric intron: chimera between introns from adenovirus and immunoglobulin heavy chain genes
   2058..2520    +  misc_feature   IRES: internal ribosome entry site (IRES) of the encephalomyocarditis virus (EMCV)
   2547..2605    +  sig_peptide    IL-2 signal sequence: human interleukin-2 signal sequence
   2727..3440    +  CDS            EGFP: EGFP is a basic (constitutively fluorescent) green fluorescent protein published in 1996, derived from Aequorea victoria. It is reported to be a rapidly-maturing weak dimer with moderate acid sensitivity.
   3450..4589    +  CDS            LAMP2 (fragment): LAMP2_HUMAN - Experimental evidence at protein level: Swiss-Prot protein existence level 1. [Isoform LAMP-2C]: Modulates chaperone-mediated autophagy. Decreases presentation of endogenous antigens by MHCII. Does not play a role in the presentation of exogenous and membrane-derived antigens by MHCII. From Homo sapiens (Human).
   4625..4709    +  CDS            large T antigen (fragment): large T antigen from SV40 (simian virus 40)
   4732..4853    +  polyA_signal   SV40 poly(A) signal: SV40 polyadenylation signal
   4864..4915    +  polyA_signal   SV40 poly(A) signal (fragment): SV40 polyadenylation signal
   4979..4995    -  protein_bind   lac operator: The lac repressor binds to the lac operator to inhibit transcription in E. coli. This inhibition can be relieved by adding lactose or isopropyl-β-D-thiogalactopyranoside (IPTG). lac repressor encoded by lacI
   5003..5033    -  promoter       lac promoter: promoter for the E. coli lac operon
   5048..5069    -  protein_bind   CAP binding site: CAP binding activates transcription in the presence of cAMP. E. coli catabolite activator protein
   5082..5174    -  CDS            lacI (fragment): lac repressor; lacI; The lac repressor binds to the lac operator to inhibit transcription in E. coli. This inhibition can be relieved by adding lactose or isopropyl-β-D-thiogalactopyranoside (IPTG).
   5357..5945    -  rep_origin     ori: high-copy-number ColE1/pMB1/pBR322/pUC origin of replication
   6116..6976    -  CDS            AmpR: β-lactamase; bla; confers resistance to ampicillin, carbenicillin, and related antibiotics
   6977..7081    -  promoter       AmpR promoter: bla
