[The description below was written by a language model from this plasmid's Addgene catalogue record and pLannotate feature annotations shown in this document.]
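Description:
Str-KDEL_SBP-EGFP-LAMP2 is a bicistronic mammalian expression plasmid built on the pIRES-neo3 backbone. It is maintained in E. coli as a high-copy plasmid through a ColE1/pUC-type origin, with ampicillin selection from the β-lactamase gene. No neomycin resistance cassette appears in the feature table, which suggests the position downstream of the IRES, normally occupied by the selection marker in this backbone, now holds the second coding sequence. No mammalian selection marker is annotated.

A single CMV enhancer/promoter drives one transcript carrying two open reading frames. The first encodes core streptavidin, preceded by a short fragment matching the N-terminus of STIM1, which most likely serves as a signal sequence. According to the insert name it ends in a KDEL motif, which would retain this "hook" protein in the endoplasmic reticulum lumen. A chimeric intron and an EMCV IRES follow, allowing translation of the second protein: an IL-2 signal sequence, a streptavidin-binding peptide (SBP, named in the record but not separately annotated, presumably in the gap before EGFP), EGFP, and human LAMP2. The record gives LAMP2B as the alternative name, although the automated annotation cites a different isoform entry. SV40 polyadenylation signals terminate the transcript.

This layout matches a retention-using-selective-hooks (RUSH) type design. The SBP-tagged fluorescent LAMP2 reporter is held in the ER by binding to streptavidin-KDEL, and adding biotin releases it as a synchronized wave. The associated publication concerns the sorting of lysosomal membrane proteins in the Golgi apparatus, so the plasmid is suited to live imaging of LAMP2 transport along the secretory pathway toward lysosomes.
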