Addgene plasmid #222321: Str-KDEL_SBP-EGFP-LAMP2
Depositing lab: Franck Perez. Publication: Lysosomal membrane proteins LAMP1 and LIMP2 are segregated in the Golgi apparatus independently of their clathrin adaptor binding motif. Ecard J, Lian YL, Divoux S, Gouveia Z, Vigne E, Perez F, Boncompain G. Mol Biol Cell. 2024 Mar 1;35(3):ar42. doi: 10.1091/mbc.E23-06-0251. Epub 2024 Jan 17. PubMed 38231876.
Backbone
  Vector backbone: pIRES-neo3
  Vector type: Mammalian Expression
Growth in bacteria
  Bacterial resistance: Ampicillin, 100 μg/mL
  Growth temperature: 37°C
  Growth strain: DH5alpha
  Copy number: High Copy
Gene/Insert
  Gene/Insert name: Streptavidin-KDEL and LAMP2 fused to SBP-EGFP (alt name: LAMP2B)
  Species: H. sapiens (human)
  Entrez Gene: LAMP2 (a.k.a. CD107b, DND, LAMP-2, LAMPB, LGP-96, LGP110)
  Promoter: CMV
  Cloning method: Restriction Enzyme; 5′ cloning site Unknown (unknown if destroyed)
Terms and licenses: Academic/Nonprofit Terms; Industry Terms: Not Available to Industry
How to cite: Str-KDEL_SBP-EGFP-LAMP2 was a gift from Franck Perez (Addgene plasmid # 222321 ; http://n2t.net/addgene:222321 ; RRID:Addgene_222321)
